Addgene plasmid #136372: pYPQ141-ZmUbi-RZ-Aa1.2.3
Purpose: (Empty Backbone) Gateway entry clone for AaCas12b sgRNA expression under ZmUbi promoter with ribozyme processing; sgRNA scaffold 1.2 with MS2 at the third stem loop is used
Depositing lab: Yiping Qi. Depositing organization: University of Maryland, College Park. Publication: CRISPR-Cas12b enables efficient plant genome engineering. Ming M, Ren Q, Pan C, He Y, Zhang Y, Liu S, Zhong Z, Wang J, Malzahn AA, Wu J, Zheng X, Zhang Y, Qi Y. Nat Plants. 2020 Mar;6(3):202-208. doi: 10.1038/s41477-020-0614-6. Epub 2020 Mar 9. PubMed 32170285.
Backbone
  Vector backbone: pYPQ141-ZmUbi-RZ-Lb
  Vector type: Plant Expression, CRISPR
Growth in bacteria
  Bacterial resistance: Spectinomycin, 50 μg/mL
  Growth temperature: 37°C
  Growth strain: DH5alpha
  Copy number: High Copy
Terms and licenses: Academic/Nonprofit Terms; Industry Terms: Not Available to Industry
Depositor comments: sgRNA scaffold is from: Teng, F., Cui, T., Feng, G. et al. Repurposing CRISPR-Cas12b for mammalian genome engineering. Cell Discov 4, 63 (2018) doi:10.1038/s41421-018-0069-3
How to cite: pYPQ141-ZmUbi-RZ-Aa1.2.3 was a gift from Yiping Qi (Addgene plasmid # 136372 ; http://n2t.net/addgene:136372 ; RRID:Addgene_136372)
