[The description below was written by a language model from this plasmid's Addgene catalogue record and pLannotate feature annotations shown in this document.]
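Description:
pYPQ141-ZmUbi-RZ-Aa1.2.3 is a Gateway entry clone of about 5.1 kb, derived from pYPQ141-ZmUbi-RZ-Lb and deposited as an empty backbone for expressing AaCas12b single guide RNAs in plants. It is maintained in E. coli on a high-copy ColE1/pUC-type origin and selected with spectinomycin through the aadA (SmR) aminoglycoside adenylyltransferase gene, which sits downstream of a fragment of the class 1 integron Pc promoter. Short remnants of GmR, lacI and lacZα, rrnB T1/T2 terminators and two T7 promoters are backbone leftovers with no stated role.

The payload lies between two Gateway attL sites. The depositor sequence annotates them as attL5 and attL2. The sequencing-derived record calls the first site an attL1 fragment overlapping attB5, which probably reflects the same site annotated differently, since the two records differ by a single nucleotide in length. Between these sites, the maize polyubiquitin (ZmUbi) promoter, a Pol II promoter, drives a transcript that begins with a hammerhead ribozyme annotated as an sTRSV HHRz fragment. Ribozyme self-cleavage releases a defined guide RNA from the longer Pol II transcript. A downstream ribozyme is not annotated in either table. The guide uses AaCas12b scaffold version 1.2 with an MS2 stem loop inserted at the third stem loop, which can recruit MS2 coat protein fusions to the Cas12b complex. No target spacer is present, and the record does not describe the cloning site used to add one.

After a spacer is added, the cassette is intended for LR recombination into a plant destination vector, presumably alongside a Cas12b entry clone, for plant genome engineering.
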