Features (pLannotate 1.2.2; 15 found; start..end, strand, type, name):
     51..146     +  protein_bind   attL5: mutant version of attL; recombination site for the Gateway® LR reaction LR Clonase™
    167..2129    +  promoter       Ubi promoter: maize polyubiquitin gene promoter
   2141..2165    +  misc_RNA       sTRSV HHRz (fragment): hammerhead ribozyme from the tobacco ringspot virus satellite RNA (Khvorova et al., 2003)
   2291..2309    +  misc_RNA       MS2 stem loop: stem loop that binds the bacteriophage MS2 coat protein
   2473..2572    -  protein_bind   attL2: mutant version of attL; recombination site for the Gateway® LR reaction LR Clonase™
   2590..2608    -  promoter       T7 promoter: promoter for bacteriophage T7 RNA polymerase
   2625..2643    -  promoter       T7 promoter: promoter for bacteriophage T7 RNA polymerase
   2833..2856    +  promoter       Pc promoter (fragment): intI1 (promoter lies within the coding sequence); class 1 integron promoter
   3032..3088    +  CDS            GmR (fragment): gentamycin acetyltransferase; aacC1; confers resistance to gentamycin
   3095..3886    +  CDS            SmR: aminoglycoside adenylyltransferase (Murphy, 1985); aadA; confers resistance to spectinomycin and streptomycin
   3979..4567    +  rep_origin     ori: high-copy-number ColE1/pMB1/pBR322/pUC origin of replication
   4750..4842    +  CDS            lacI (fragment): lac repressor; lacI; The lac repressor binds to the lac operator to inhibit transcription in E. coli. This inhibition can be relieved by adding lactose or isopropyl-β-D-thiogalactopyranoside (IPTG).
   4897..4924    -  terminator     rrnB T2 terminator: transcription terminator T2 from the E. coli rrnB gene
   5056..5099    +  terminator     rrnB T1 terminator: Escherichia coli rrnB; transcription terminator T1 from the E. coli rrnB gene
   5146..35      -  CDS            lacZα (fragment) (across the origin): LacZα fragment of β-galactosidase; lacZ fragment
>Addgene plasmid #136372 | pYPQ141-ZmUbi-RZ-Aa1.2.3 | depositor full sequence | sequence record 263169 | pYPQ141-ZmUbi-RZ-Aa1.2.3 sequence 5147 bps
TTTCCCAGTCACGACGTTGTAAAACGACGGCCAGTCTTAAGCTCGGGCCCAAATAATGATTTTATTTTGA
CTGATAGTGACCTGTTCGTTGCAACAAATTGATGAGCAATGCTTTTTTATAATGCCAACTTTGTATACAA
AAGTTGCCCCATGGCGTTCCCTCTAGAGAGATAATGAGCATTGCATGTCTAAGTTATAAAAAATTACCAC
ATATTTTTTTTGTCACACTTGTTTGAAGTGCAGTTTATCTATCTTTATACATATATTTAAACTTTACTCT
ACGAATAATATAATCTATAGTACTACAATAATATCAGTGTTTTAGAGAATCATATAAATGAACAGTTAGA
CATGGTCTAAAGGACAATTGAGTATTTTGACAACAGGACTCTACAGTTTTATCTTTTTAGTGTGCATGTG
TTCTCCTTTTTTTTTGCAAATAGCTTCACCTATATAATACTTCATCCATTTTATTAGTACATCCATTTAG
GGTTTAGGGTTAATGGTTTTTATAGACTAATTTTTTTAGTACATCTATTTTATTCTATTTTAGCCTCTAA
ATTAAGAAAACTAAAACTCTATTTTAGTTTTTTTATTTAATAATTTAGATATAAAATAGAATAAAATAAA
GTGACTAAAAATTAAACAAATACCCTTTAAGAAATTAAAAAAACTAAGGAAACATTTTTCTTGTTTCGAG
TAGATAATGCCAGCCTGTTAAACGCCGTCGACGAGTCTAACGGACACCAACCAGCGAACCAGCAGCGTCG
CGTCGGGCCAAGCGAAGCAGACGGCACGGCATCTCTGTCGCTGCCTCTGGACCCCTCTCGAGAGTTCCGC
TCCACCGTTGGACTTGCTCCGCTGTCGGCATCCAGAAATTGCGTGGCGGAGCGGCAGACGTGAGCCGGCA
CGGCAGGCGGCCTCCTCCTCCTCTCACGGCACCGGCAGCTACGGGGGATTCCTTTCCCACCGCTCCTTCG
CTTTCCCTTCCTCGCCCGCCGTAATAAATAGACACCCCCTCCACACCCTCTTTCCCCAACCTCGTGTTGT
TCGGAGCGCACACACACACAACCAGATCTCCCCCAAATCCACCCGTCGGCACCTCCGCTTCAAGGTACGC
CGCTCGTCCTCCCCCCCCCCCCCCTCTCTACCTTCTCTAGATCGGCGTTCCGGTCCATGGTTAGGGCCCG
GTAGTTCTACTTCTGTTCATGTTTGTGTTAGATCCGTGTTTGTGTTAGATCCGTGCTGCTAGCGTTCGTA
CACGGATGCGACCTGTACGTCAGACACGTTCTGATTGCTAACTTGCCAGTGTTTCTCTTTGGGGAATCCT
GGGATGGCTCTAGCCGTTCCGCAGACGGGATCGATTTCATGATTTTTTTTGTTTCGTTGCATAGGGTTTG
GTTTGCCCTTTTCCTTTATTTCAATATATGCCGTGCACTTGTTTGTCGGGTCATCTTTTCATGCTTTTTT
TTGTCTTGGTTGTGATGATGTGGTCTGGTTGGGCGGTCGTTCTAGATCGGAGTAGAATTAATTCTGTTTC
AAACTACCTGGTGGATTTATTAATTTTGGATCTGTATGTGTGTGCCATACATATTCATAGTTACGAATTG
AAGATGATGGATGGAAATATCGATCTAGGATAGGTATACATGTTGATGCGGGTTTTACTGATGCATATAC
AGAGATGCTTTTTGTTCGCTTGGTTGTGATGATGTGGTGTGGTTGGGCGGTCGTTCATTCGTTCTAGATC
GGAGTAGAATACTGTTTCAAACTACCTGGTGTATTTATTAATTTTGGAACTGTATGTGTGTGTCATACAT
CTTCATAGTTACGAGTTTAAGATGGATGGAAATATCGATCTAGGATAGGTATACATGTTGATGTGGGTTT
TACTGATGCATATACATGATGGCATATGCAGCATCTATTCATATGCTCTAACCTTGAGTACCTATCTATT
ATAATAAACAAGTATGTTTTATAATTATTTTGATCTTGATATACTTGGATGATGGCATATGCAGCAGCTA
TATGTGGATTTTTTTAGCCCTGCCTTCATACGCTATTTATTTGCTTGGTACTGTTTCTTTTGTCGATGCT
CACCCTGTTGTTTGGTGTTACTTCTGCAGGGATCCAAATCTCTGATGAGTCCGTGAGGACGAAACGAGTA
AGCTCGTCAGATTTCTGTCTAAAGGACAGAATTTTTCAACGGGTGTGCCAATGGCCACTTTCCAGGTGGC
AAAGCCCGTTGAACTTCTCAAAAAGAACGCTCGCTCAGTGTTCTGGGCCAACATGAGGATCACCCATGTC
TGCAGGGCCCGGATCACTGAGCGAGCGATCTGAGAAGTGGCACGAGACGGAGCTCAGTCTGACCGCGGCG
TCTCTGGCCGGCATGGTCCCAGCCTCCTCGCTGGCGCCGGCTGGGCAACATGCTTCGGCATGGCGAATGG
GACGGTACCCGGCCGGAATTCGACCCAGCTTTCTTGTACAAAGTTGGCATTATAAAAAATAATTGCTCAT
CAATTTGTTGCAACGAACAGGTCACTATCAGTCAAAATAAAATCATTATTTGCCATCCAGCTGATATCCC
CTATAGTGAGTCGTATTACATGGTCATAGCATCCCCTATAGTGAGTCGTATTACATGGTCATAGCTGTTT
CCTGGCAGCTCTGGCCCGTGTCTCAAAATCTCTGATGTTACATTGCACAAGATAAAAATATATCATCATG
CCTCCTCTGGACCAGCCAGGACAGAAATGCCTCGACTTCGCTGCTGCCCAAGGTTGCCGGGTGACGCACA
CCGTGGAAACGGATGAAGGCACGAACCCAGTGGACATAAGCCTGTTCGGTTCGTAAGCTGTAATGCAAGT
AGCGTATGCGCTCACGCAACTGGTCCAGAACCTTGACCGAACGCAGCGGTGGTAACGGCGCAGTGGCGGT
TTTCATGGCTTGTTATGACTGTTTTTTTGGGGTACAGTCTATGCCTCGGGCATCCAAGCAGCAAGCGCGT
TACGCCGTGGGTCGATGTTTGATGTTATGGAGCAGCAACGATGTTACGCAGCAGGGCAGTCGCCCTAAAA
CAAAGTTAAACATCATGAGGGAAGCGGTGATCGCCGAAGTATCGACTCAACTATCAGAGGTAGTTGGCGT
CATCGAGCGCCATCTCGAACCGACGTTGCTGGCCGTACATTTGTACGGCTCCGCAGTGGATGGCGGCCTG
AAGCCACACAGTGATATTGATTTGCTGGTTACGGTGACCGTAAGGCTTGATGAAACAACGCGGCGAGCTT
TGATCAACGACCTTTTGGAAACTTCGGCTTCCCCTGGAGAGAGCGAGATTCTCCGCGCTGTAGAAGTCAC
CATTGTTGTGCACGACGACATCATTCCGTGGCGTTATCCAGCTAAGCGCGAACTGCAATTTGGAGAATGG
CAGCGCAATGACATTCTTGCAGGTATCTTCGAGCCAGCCACGATCGACATTGATCTGGCTATCTTGCTGA
CAAAAGCAAGAGAACATAGCGTTGCCTTGGTAGGTCCAGCGGCGGAGGAACTCTTTGATCCGGTTCCTGA
ACAGGATCTATTTGAGGCGCTAAATGAAACCTTAACGCTATGGAACTCGCCGCCCGACTGGGCTGGCGAT
GAGCGAAATGTAGTGCTTACGTTGTCCCGCATTTGGTACAGCGCAGTAACCGGCAAAATCGCGCCGAAGG
ATGTCGCTGCCGACTGGGCAATGGAGCGCCTGCCGGCCCAGTATCAGCCCGTCATACTTGAAGCTAGACA
GGCTTATCTTGGACAAGAAGAAGATCGCTTGGCCTCGCGCGCAGATCAGTTGGAAGAATTTGTCCACTAC
GTGAAAGGCGAGATCACCAAGGTAGTCGGCAAATAACCCTCGAGCCACCCATGACCAAAATCCCTTAACG
TGAGTTACGCGTCGTTCCACTGAGCGTCAGACCCCGTAGAAAAGATCAAAGGATCTTCTTGAGATCCTTT
TTTTCTGCGCGTAATCTGCTGCTTGCAAACAAAAAAACCACCGCTACCAGCGGTGGTTTGTTTGCCGGAT
CAAGAGCTACCAACTCTTTTTCCGAAGGTAACTGGCTTCAGCAGAGCGCAGATACCAAATACTGTCCTTC
TAGTGTAGCCGTAGTTAGGCCACCACTTCAAGAACTCTGTAGCACCGCCTACATACCTCGCTCTGCTAAT
CCTGTTACCAGTGGCTGCTGCCAGTGGCGATAAGTCGTGTCTTACCGGGTTGGACTCAAGACGATAGTTA
CCGGATAAGGCGCAGCGGTCGGGCTGAACGGGGGGTTCGTGCACACAGCCCAGCTTGGAGCGAACGACCT
ACACCGAACTGAGATACCTACAGCGTGAGCATTGAGAAAGCGCCACGCTTCCCGAAGGGAGAAAGGCGGA
CAGGTATCCGGTAAGCGGCAGGGTCGGAACAGGAGAGCGCACGAGGGAGCTTCCAGGGGGAAACGCCTGG
TATCTTTATAGTCCTGTCGGGTTTCGCCACCTCTGACTTGAGCGTCGATTTTTGTGATGCTCGTCAGGGG
GGCGGAGCCTATGGAAAAACGCCAGCAACGCGGCCTTTTTACGGTTCCTGGCCTTTTGCTGGCCTTTTGC
TCACATGTTCTTTCCTGCGTTATCCCCTGATTCTGTGGATAACCGTATTACCGCCTTTGAGTGAGCTGAT
ACCGCTCGCCGCAGCCGAACGACCGAGCGCAGCGAGTCAGTGAGCGAGGAAGCGGAAGAGCGCCCAATAC
GCAAACCGCCTCTCCCCGCGCGTTGGCCGATTCATTAATGCAGCTGGCACGACAGGTTTCCCGACTGGAA
AGCGGGCAGTGAGCGCAACGCAATTAATACGCGTACCGCTCGCCAGGAAGAGTTTGTAGAAACGCAAAAA
GGCCATCCGTCAGGATGGCCTTCTGCTTAGTTTGATGCCTGGCAGTTTATGGCGGGCGTCCTGCCCGCCA
CCCTCCGGGCCGTTGCTTCACAACGTTCAAATCCGCTCCCGGCGGATTTGTCCTACTCAGGAGAGCGTTC
ACCGACAAACAACAGATAAAACGAAAGGCCCAGTCTTCCGACTGAGCCTTTCGTTTTATTTGATGCCTGG
CAGTTCCCTACTCTCGCGTTAACGCTTGCATGGATGT
