Features (pLannotate 1.2.2; 16 found; start..end, strand, type, name):
     51..134     +  protein_bind   attL1 (fragment): mutant version of attL; recombination site for the Gateway® LR reaction LR Clonase™
    125..145     +  protein_bind   attB5: mutant version of attB; core recombination site for the Gateway® BP reaction BP Clonase™
    166..2128    +  promoter       Ubi promoter: maize polyubiquitin gene promoter
   2140..2164    +  misc_RNA       sTRSV HHRz (fragment): hammerhead ribozyme from the tobacco ringspot virus satellite RNA (Khvorova et al., 2003)
   2290..2308    +  misc_RNA       MS2 stem loop: stem loop that binds the bacteriophage MS2 coat protein
   2472..2571    -  protein_bind   attL2: mutant version of attL; recombination site for the Gateway® LR reaction LR Clonase™
   2589..2607    -  promoter       T7 promoter: promoter for bacteriophage T7 RNA polymerase
   2624..2642    -  promoter       T7 promoter: promoter for bacteriophage T7 RNA polymerase
   2832..2855    +  promoter       Pc promoter (fragment): intI1 (promoter lies within the coding sequence); class 1 integron promoter
   3031..3087    +  CDS            GmR (fragment): gentamycin acetyltransferase; aacC1; confers resistance to gentamycin
   3094..3885    +  CDS            SmR: aminoglycoside adenylyltransferase (Murphy, 1985); aadA; confers resistance to spectinomycin and streptomycin
   3978..4566    +  rep_origin     ori: high-copy-number ColE1/pMB1/pBR322/pUC origin of replication
   4749..4841    +  CDS            lacI (fragment): lac repressor; lacI; The lac repressor binds to the lac operator to inhibit transcription in E. coli. This inhibition can be relieved by adding lactose or isopropyl-β-D-thiogalactopyranoside (IPTG).
   4896..4923    -  terminator     rrnB T2 terminator: transcription terminator T2 from the E. coli rrnB gene
   5055..5098    +  terminator     rrnB T1 terminator: Escherichia coli rrnB; transcription terminator T1 from the E. coli rrnB gene
   5145..35      -  CDS            lacZα (fragment) (across the origin): LacZα fragment of β-galactosidase; lacZ fragment
>Addgene plasmid #136372 | pYPQ141-ZmUbi-RZ-Aa1.2.3 | addgene full sequence | sequence record 271511 | Addgene NGS Result
TTTCCCAGTCACGACGTTGTAAAACGACGGCCAGTCTTAAGCTCGGGCCCAATAATGATTTTATTTTGAC
TGATAGTGACCTGTTCGTTGCAACAAATTGATGAGCAATGCTTTTTTATAATGCCAACTTTGTATACAAA
AGTTGCCCCATGGCGTTCCCTCTAGAGAGATAATGAGCATTGCATGTCTAAGTTATAAAAAATTACCACA
TATTTTTTTTGTCACACTTGTTTGAAGTGCAGTTTATCTATCTTTATACATATATTTAAACTTTACTCTA
CGAATAATATAATCTATAGTACTACAATAATATCAGTGTTTTAGAGAATCATATAAATGAACAGTTAGAC
ATGGTCTAAAGGACAATTGAGTATTTTGACAACAGGACTCTACAGTTTTATCTTTTTAGTGTGCATGTGT
TCTCCTTTTTTTTTGCAAATAGCTTCACCTATATAATACTTCATCCATTTTATTAGTACATCCATTTAGG
GTTTAGGGTTAATGGTTTTTATAGACTAATTTTTTTAGTACATCTATTTTATTCTATTTTAGCCTCTAAA
TTAAGAAAACTAAAACTCTATTTTAGTTTTTTTATTTAATAATTTAGATATAAAATAGAATAAAATAAAG
TGACTAAAAATTAAACAAATACCCTTTAAGAAATTAAAAAAACTAAGGAAACATTTTTCTTGTTTCGAGT
AGATAATGCCAGCCTGTTAAACGCCGTCGACGAGTCTAACGGACACCAACCAGCGAACCAGCAGCGTCGC
GTCGGGCCAAGCGAAGCAGACGGCACGGCATCTCTGTCGCTGCCTCTGGACCCCTCTCGAGAGTTCCGCT
CCACCGTTGGACTTGCTCCGCTGTCGGCATCCAGAAATTGCGTGGCGGAGCGGCAGACGTGAGCCGGCAC
GGCAGGCGGCCTCCTCCTCCTCTCACGGCACCGGCAGCTACGGGGGATTCCTTTCCCACCGCTCCTTCGC
TTTCCCTTCCTCGCCCGCCGTAATAAATAGACACCCCCTCCACACCCTCTTTCCCCAACCTCGTGTTGTT
CGGAGCGCACACACACACAACCAGATCTCCCCCAAATCCACCCGTCGGCACCTCCGCTTCAAGGTACGCC
GCTCGTCCTCCCCCCCCCCCCCCTCTCTACCTTCTCTAGATCGGCGTTCCGGTCCATGGTTAGGGCCCGG
TAGTTCTACTTCTGTTCATGTTTGTGTTAGATCCGTGTTTGTGTTAGATCCGTGCTGCTAGCGTTCGTAC
ACGGATGCGACCTGTACGTCAGACACGTTCTGATTGCTAACTTGCCAGTGTTTCTCTTTGGGGAATCCTG
GGATGGCTCTAGCCGTTCCGCAGACGGGATCGATTTCATGATTTTTTTTGTTTCGTTGCATAGGGTTTGG
TTTGCCCTTTTCCTTTATTTCAATATATGCCGTGCACTTGTTTGTCGGGTCATCTTTTCATGCTTTTTTT
TGTCTTGGTTGTGATGATGTGGTCTGGTTGGGCGGTCGTTCTAGATCGGAGTAGAATTAATTCTGTTTCA
AACTACCTGGTGGATTTATTAATTTTGGATCTGTATGTGTGTGCCATACATATTCATAGTTACGAATTGA
AGATGATGGATGGAAATATCGATCTAGGATAGGTATACATGTTGATGCGGGTTTTACTGATGCATATACA
GAGATGCTTTTTGTTCGCTTGGTTGTGATGATGTGGTGTGGTTGGGCGGTCGTTCATTCGTTCTAGATCG
GAGTAGAATACTGTTTCAAACTACCTGGTGTATTTATTAATTTTGGAACTGTATGTGTGTGTCATACATC
TTCATAGTTACGAGTTTAAGATGGATGGAAATATCGATCTAGGATAGGTATACATGTTGATGTGGGTTTT
ACTGATGCATATACATGATGGCATATGCAGCATCTATTCATATGCTCTAACCTTGAGTACCTATCTATTA
TAATAAACAAGTATGTTTTATAATTATTTTGATCTTGATATACTTGGATGATGGCATATGCAGCAGCTAT
ATGTGGATTTTTTTAGCCCTGCCTTCATACGCTATTTATTTGCTTGGTACTGTTTCTTTTGTCGATGCTC
ACCCTGTTGTTTGGTGTTACTTCTGCAGGGATCCAAATCTCTGATGAGTCCGTGAGGACGAAACGAGTAA
GCTCGTCAGATTTCTGTCTAAAGGACAGAATTTTTCAACGGGTGTGCCAATGGCCACTTTCCAGGTGGCA
AAGCCCGTTGAACTTCTCAAAAAGAACGCTCGCTCAGTGTTCTGGGCCAACATGAGGATCACCCATGTCT
GCAGGGCCCGGATCACTGAGCGAGCGATCTGAGAAGTGGCACGAGACGGAGCTCAGTCTGACCGCGGCGT
CTCTGGCCGGCATGGTCCCAGCCTCCTCGCTGGCGCCGGCTGGGCAACATGCTTCGGCATGGCGAATGGG
ACGGTACCCGGCCGGAATTCGACCCAGCTTTCTTGTACAAAGTTGGCATTATAAAAAATAATTGCTCATC
AATTTGTTGCAACGAACAGGTCACTATCAGTCAAAATAAAATCATTATTTGCCATCCAGCTGATATCCCC
TATAGTGAGTCGTATTACATGGTCATAGCATCCCCTATAGTGAGTCGTATTACATGGTCATAGCTGTTTC
CTGGCAGCTCTGGCCCGTGTCTCAAAATCTCTGATGTTACATTGCACAAGATAAAAATATATCATCATGC
CTCCTCTGGACCAGCCAGGACAGAAATGCCTCGACTTCGCTGCTACCCAAGGTTGCCGGGTGACGCACAC
CGTGGAAACGGATGAAGGCACGAACCCAGTGGACATAAGCCTGTTCGGTTCGTAAGCTGTAATGCAAGTA
GCGTATGCGCTCACGCAACTGGTCCAGAACCTTGACCGAACGCAGCGGTGGTAACGGCGCAGTGGCGGTT
TTCATGGCTTGTTATGACTGTTTTTTTGGGGTACAGTCTATGCCTCGGGCATCCAAGCAGCAAGCGCGTT
ACGCCGTGGGTCGATGTTTGATGTTATGGAGCAGCAACGATGTTACGCAGCAGGGCAGTCGCCCTAAAAC
AAAGTTAAACATTATGAGGGAAGCGGTGATCGCCGAAGTATCGACTCAACTATCAGAGGTAGTTGGCGTC
ATCGAGCGCCATCTCGAACCGACGTTGCTGGCCGTACATTTGTACGGCTCCGCAGTGGATGGCGGCCTGA
AGCCACACAGTGATATTGATTTGCTGGTTACGGTGACCGTAAGGCTTGATGAAACAACGCGGCGAGCTTT
GATCAACGACCTTTTGGAAACTTCGGCTTCCCCTGGAGAGAGCGAGATTCTCCGCGCTGTAGAAGTCACC
ATTGTTGTGCACGACGACATCATTCCGTGGCGTTATCCAGCTAAGCGCGAACTGCAATTTGGAGAATGGC
AGCGCAATGACATTCTTGCAGGTATCTTCGAGCCAGCCACGATCGACATTGATCTGGCTATCTTGCTGAC
AAAAGCAAGAGAACATAGCGTTGCCTTGGTAGGTCCAGCGGCGGAGGAACTCTTTGATCCGGTTCCTGAA
CAGGATCTATTTGAGGCGCTAAATGAAACCTTAACGCTATGGAACTCGCCGCCCGACTGGGCTGGCGATG
AGCGAAATGTAGTGCTTACGTTGTCCCGCATTTGGTACAGCGCAGTAACCGGCAAAATCGCGCCGAAGGA
TGTCGCTGCCGACTGGGCAATGGAGCGCCTGCCGGCCCAGTATCAGCCCGTCATACTTGAAGCTAGACAG
GCTTATCTTGGACAAGAAGAAGATCGCTTGGCCTCGCGCGCAGATCAGTTGGAAGAATTTGTCCACTACG
TGAAAGGCGAGATCACCAAGGTAGTCGGCAAATAACCCTCGAGCCACCCATGACCAAAATCCCTTAACGT
GAGTTACGCGTCGTTCCACTGAGCGTCAGACCCCGTAGAAAAGATCAAAGGATCTTCTTGAGATCCTTTT
TTTCTGCGCGTAATCTGCTGCTTGCAAACAAAAAAACCACCGCTACCAGCGGTGGTTTGTTTGCCGGATC
AAGAGCTACCAACTCTTTTTCCGAAGGTAACTGGCTTCAGCAGAGCGCAGATACCAAATACTGTTCTTCT
AGTGTAGCCGTAGTTAGGCCACCACTTCAAGAACTCTGTAGCACCGCCTACATACCTCGCTCTGCTAATC
CTGTTACCAGTGGCTGCTGCCAGTGGCGATAAGTCGTGTCTTACCGGGTTGGACTCAAGACGATAGTTAC
CGGATAAGGCGCAGCGGTCGGGCTGAACGGGGGGTTCGTGCACACAGCCCAGCTTGGAGCGAACGACCTA
CACCGAACTGAGATACCTACAGCGTGAGCTATGAGAAAGCGCCACGCTTCCCGAAGGGAGAAAGGCGGAC
AGGTATCCGGTAAGCGGCAGGGTCGGAACAGGAGAGCGCACGAGGGAGCTTCCAGGGGGAAACGCCTGGT
ATCTTTATAGTCCTGTCGGGTTTCGCCACCTCTGACTTGAGCGTCGATTTTTGTGATGCTCGTCAGGGGG
GCGGAGCCTATGGAAAAACGCCAGCAACGCGGCCTTTTTACGGTTCCTGGCCTTTTGCTGGCCTTTTGCT
CACATGTTCTTTCCTGCGTTATCCCCTGATTCTGTGGATAACCGTATTACCGCCTTTGAGTGAGCTGATA
CCGCTCGCCGCAGCCGAACGACCGAGCGCAGCGAGTCAGTGAGCGAGGAAGCGGAAGAGCGCCCAATACG
CAAACCGCCTCTCCCCGCGCGTTGGCCGATTCATTAATGCAGCTGGCACGACAGGTTTCCCGACTGGAAA
GCGGGCAGTGAGCGCAACGCAATTAATACGCGTACCGCGAGCCAGGAAGAGTTTGTAGAAACGCAAAAAG
GCCATCCGTCAGGATGGCCTTCTGCTTAGTTTGATGCCTGGCAGTTTATGGCGGGCGTCCTGCCCGCCAC
CCTCCGGGCCGTTGCTTCACAACGTTCAAATCCGCTCCCGGCGGATTTGTCCTACTCAGGAGAGCGTTCA
CCGACAAACAACAGATAAAACGAAAGGCCCAGTCTTCCGACTGAGCCTTTCGTTTTATTTGATGCCTGGC
AGTTCCCTACTCTCGCGTTAACGCTTGCATGGATGT
